LOCUS       Exported 6562 bp ds-DNA circular SYN 12-MAY-2021
DEFINITION  pAAV vector to express oG (optimized Glycoprotein) in a
            Flp-dependent manner.
ACCESSION   .
VERSION     .
KEYWORDS    pAAV-CAG-fDIO-oG-WPRE-SV40pA
SOURCE      synthetic DNA construct
  ORGANISM  synthetic DNA construct
REFERENCE   1 (bases 1 to 6562)
  AUTHORS   Kim EJ, Jacobs MW, Ito-Cole T, Callaway EM
  TITLE     Improved Monosynaptic Neural Circuit Tracing Using Engineered Rabies
            Virus Glycoproteins
  JOURNAL   Cell Reports 2016
REFERENCE   2 (bases 1 to 6562)
  AUTHORS   .
  TITLE     Direct Submission
  JOURNAL   Exported May 12, 2021 from SnapGene Server 1.1.58
            http://www.snapgene.com
FEATURES             Location/Qualifiers
     source          1..6562
                     /organism="synthetic DNA construct"
                     /mol_type="other DNA"
     primer_bind     complement(11..28)
                     /label=L4440
                     /note="L4440 vector, forward primer"
     rep_origin      complement(182..770)
                     /direction=LEFT
                     /label=ori
                     /note="high-copy-number ColE1/pMB1/pBR322/pUC origin of
                     replication"
     primer_bind     complement(262..281)
                     /label=pBR322ori-F
                     /note="pBR322 origin, forward primer"
     CDS             complement(941..1801)
                     /codon_start=1
                     /gene="bla"
                     /product="beta-lactamase"
                     /label=AmpR
                     /note="confers resistance to ampicillin, carbenicillin, and
                     related antibiotics"
                     /translation="MSIQHFRVALIPFFAAFCLPVFAHPETLVKVKDAEDQLGARVGYI
                     ELDLNSGKILESFRPEERFPMMSTFKVLLCGAVLSRIDAGQEQLGRRIHYSQNDLVEYS
                     PVTEKHLTDGMTVRELCSAAITMSDNTAANLLLTTIGGPKELTAFLHNMGDHVTRLDRW
                     EPELNEAIPNDERDTTMPVAMATTLRKLLTGELLTLASRQQLIDWMEADKVAGPLLRSA
                     LPAGWFIADKSGAGERGSRGIIAALGPDGKPSRIVVIYTTGSQATMDERNRQIAEIGAS
                     LIKHW"
     primer_bind     1564..1583
                     /label=Amp-R
                     /note="Ampicillin resistance gene, reverse primer"
     promoter        complement(1802..1906)
                     /gene="bla"
                     /label=AmpR promoter
     rep_origin      complement(1932..2387)
                     /direction=LEFT
                     /label=f1 ori
                     /note="f1 bacteriophage origin of replication; arrow
                     indicates direction of (+) strand synthesis"
     primer_bind     complement(2069..2090)
                     /label=F1ori-F
                     /note="F1 origin, forward primer"
     primer_bind     2281..2300
                     /label=F1ori-R
                     /note="F1 origin, reverse primer"
     repeat_region   2459..2588
                     /label=AAV2 ITR
     promoter        2901..3178
                     /label=chicken beta-actin promoter
     primer_bind     3458..3480
                     /label=pCAGGS-5
                     /note="Chimeric intron in CAG promoter, forward primer"
     primer_bind     3542..3561
                     /label=pCAG-F
                     /note="Rabbit beta-globin intron, for pCAG plasmids,
                     forward primer"
     regulatory      5294..5303
                     /regulatory_class="other"
                     /note="vertebrate consensus sequence for strong initiation
                     of translation (Kozak, 1987)"
     misc_feature    5464..6052
                     /label=WPRE
                     /note="woodchuck hepatitis virus posttranscriptional
                     regulatory element"
     primer_bind     complement(5517..5537)
                     /label=WPRE-R
                     /note="WPRE, reverse primer"
     CDS             complement(5935..5946)
                     /codon_start=1
                     /product="Factor Xa recognition and cleavage site"
                     /label=Factor Xa site
                     /translation="IEGR"
     polyA_signal    6095..6216
                     /label=SV40 poly(A) signal
                     /note="SV40 polyadenylation signal"
     primer_bind     complement(6106..6125)
                     /label=EBV-rev
                     /note="SV40 polyA terminator, reverse primer"
     primer_bind     6160..6179
                     /label=SV40pA-R
                     /note="SV40 polyA, reverse primer"
     repeat_region   6378..6507
                     /label=AAV2 ITR
ORIGIN
        1 cttccgcttc ctcgctcact gactcgctgc gctcggtcgt tcggctgcgg cgagcggtat
       61 cagctcactc aaaggcggta atacggttat ccacagaatc aggggataac gcaggaaaga
      121 acatgtgagc aaaaggccag caaaaggcca ggaaccgtaa aaaggccgcg ttgctggcgt
      181 ttttccatag gctccgcccc cctgacgagc atcacaaaaa tcgacgctca agtcagaggt
      241 ggcgaaaccc gacaggacta taaagatacc aggcgtttcc ccctggaagc tccctcgtgc
      301 gctctcctgt tccgaccctg ccgcttaccg gatacctgtc cgcctttctc ccttcgggaa
      361 gcgtggcgct ttctcatagc tcacgctgta ggtatctcag ttcggtgtag gtcgttcgct
      421 ccaagctggg ctgtgtgcac gaaccccccg ttcagcccga ccgctgcgcc ttatccggta
      481 actatcgtct tgagtccaac ccggtaagac acgacttatc gccactggca gcagccactg
      541 gtaacaggat tagcagagcg aggtatgtag gcggtgctac agagttcttg aagtggtggc
      601 ctaactacgg ctacactaga agaacagtat ttggtatctg cgctctgctg aagccagtta
      661 ccttcggaaa aagagttggt agctcttgat ccggcaaaca aaccaccgct ggtagcggtg
      721 gtttttttgt ttgcaagcag cagattacgc gcagaaaaaa aggatctcaa gaagatcctt
      781 tgatcttttc tacggggtct gacgctcagt ggaacgaaaa ctcacgttaa gggattttgg
      841 tcatgagatt atcaaaaagg atcttcacct agatcctttt aaattaaaaa tgaagtttta
      901 aatcaatcta aagtatatat gagtaaactt ggtctgacag ttaccaatgc ttaatcagtg
      961 aggcacctat ctcagcgatc tgtctatttc gttcatccat agttgcctga ctccccgtcg
     1021 tgtagataac tacgatacgg gagggcttac catctggccc cagtgctgca atgataccgc
     1081 gagacccacg ctcaccggct ccagatttat cagcaataaa ccagccagcc ggaagggccg
     1141 agcgcagaag tggtcctgca actttatccg cctccatcca gtctattaat tgttgccggg
     1201 aagctagagt aagtagttcg ccagttaata gtttgcgcaa cgttgttgcc attgctacag
     1261 gcatcgtggt gtcacgctcg tcgtttggta tggcttcatt cagctccggt tcccaacgat
     1321 caaggcgagt tacatgatcc cccatgttgt gcaaaaaagc ggttagctcc ttcggtcctc
     1381 cgatcgttgt cagaagtaag ttggccgcag tgttatcact catggttatg gcagcactgc
     1441 ataattctct tactgtcatg ccatccgtaa gatgcttttc tgtgactggt gagtactcaa
     1501 ccaagtcatt ctgagaatag tgtatgcggc gaccgagttg ctcttgcccg gcgtcaatac
     1561 gggataatac cgcgccacat agcagaactt taaaagtgct catcattgga aaacgttctt
     1621 cggggcgaaa actctcaagg atcttaccgc tgttgagatc cagttcgatg taacccactc
     1681 gtgcacccaa ctgatcttca gcatctttta ctttcaccag cgtttctggg tgagcaaaaa
     1741 caggaaggca aaatgccgca aaaaagggaa taagggcgac acggaaatgt tgaatactca
     1801 tactcttcct ttttcaatat tattgaagca tttatcaggg ttattgtctc atgagcggat
     1861 acatatttga atgtatttag aaaaataaac aaataggggt tccgcgcaca tttccccgaa
     1921 aagtgccacc taaattgtaa gcgttaatat tttgttaaaa ttcgcgttaa atttttgtta
     1981 aatcagctca ttttttaacc aataggccga aatcggcaaa atcccttata aatcaaaaga
     2041 atagaccgag atagggttga gtgttgttcc agtttggaac aagagtccac tattaaagaa
     2101 cgtggactcc aacgtcaaag gnnnnnnnnn nnnnnnnnnn nnnnnnnnnn nnnnnnnnnn
     2161 nnnnnnnnnn tnnnnnnnnn nnnnnnnnnn nnnnnnnnnn nnnnnnnnnn nnnnnnnnnn
     2221 nnnnnnnnnn nnnnnnnnnn nnnnnnnnnn nnnnnnnnnn nngnnnnnnn nnnnnnnnnn
     2281 nnnnnnnnnn nnnnnnnnnn nnnnnnnnnn nnnnnnnnnn nnnnnnnnnn nnnnnnnnnn
     2341 nnnnnnnnnn nnnnnnnnnn nnnnnnnnnn nnnnnnnnnn nnnnnnnccc attcgccatt
     2401 caggctgcgc aactgttggg aagggcgatc ggtgcgggcc tcttcgctat tacgccagct
     2461 gcgcgctcgc tcgctcactg aggccgcccg ggcaaagccc gggcgtcggg cgacctttgg
     2521 tcgcccggcc tcagtgagcg agcgagcgcg cagagaggga gtggccaact ccatcactag
     2581 gggttccttg tagttaatga ttaacccgcc atgctactta tctacgtagc catgctctag
     2641 gaagatcgta ccattgacgt caataatgac gtatgttccc atagtaacgc caatagggac
     2701 tttccattga cgtcaatggg tggagtattt acggtaaact gcccacttgg cagtacatca
     2761 agtgtatcat atgccaagta cgccccctat tgacgtcaat gacggtaaat ggcccgcctg
     2821 gcattatgcc cagtacatga ccttatggga ctttcctact tggcagtaca tctacgtatt
     2881 agtcatcgct attaccatgg tcgaggtgag ccccacgttc tgcttcactc tccccatctc
     2941 ccccccctcc ccacccccaa ttttgtattt atttattttt taattatttt gtgcagcgat
     3001 gggggcgggg gggggggggg ggcgcgcgcc aggcggggcg gggcggggcg aggggcgggg
     3061 cggggcgagg cggagaggtg cggcggcagc caatcagagc ggcgcgctcc gaaagtttcc
     3121 ttttatggcg aggcggcggc ggcggcggcc ctataaaaag cgaagcgcgc ggcgggcggg
     3181 agtcgctgcg acgctgcctt cgccccgtgc cccgctccgc cgccgcctcg cgccgcccgc
     3241 cccggctctg actgaccgcg ttactcccac aggtgagcgg gcgggacggc ccttctcctc
     3301 cgggctgtaa ttagcgcttg gtttaatgac ggcttgtttc ttttctgtgg ctgcgtgaaa
     3361 gccttgaggg gctccgggag ggccctttgt gcggggggag cggctcgggg ctgtccgcgg
     3421 ggggacggct gccttcgggg gggacggggc agggcggggt tcggcttctg gcgtgtgacc
     3481 ggcggctcta gagcctctgc taaccatgtt catgccttct tctttttcct acagctcctg
     3541 ggcaacgtgc tggttattgt gctgtctcat cattttggca aagaattgga tcctccgaag
     3601 ttcctattct tcaaatagta taggaacttc gcagaatggt agctggattg tagctgctat
     3661 tagcaatatg aaacctctta gaagttccta ttcttcaaaa ggtataggaa cttcggcgcg
     3721 ccttagagcc gtgtctcgcc cccagattta tgactttccc aactgctgat gattttaccg
     3781 ctctggggtg tgacagacac ttctctaccg gtccccctca gattgtgctg agttggctcg
     3841 gagcggttca ctcgtcgcca gcaggtcatc aggaaaatga tcagcatgag agcagtcagt
     3901 gctccagcgg agagcagcac gtacttgccc caattaggca gtccgagatc gacgccactg
     3961 atccgttcgt gcacgtcggg caggtggacc tccacaaaat cttcggcctc gtcgccgttt
     4021 ttgaacactg tgcttgggtc tgcnnnnnnn nnnnnnnnnn nnnnnnnnnn nnnnnnnnnn
     4081 nnnnnnnnnn nnnnnnnnnn nnnnnnnnnn nnnnnnnnnn nnnnnnnnnn nnnnnnnnnn
     4141 nnnnnnnnnn nnnnnnnnnn nnnnnnnnnn nnnnnnnnnn nnnnnnnnnn nnnnnnnnnn
     4201 nnnnnnnnnn nnnnnnnnnn nnnnnnnnnn nnnnnnnnnn nnnnnnnnnn nnnnnnnnnn
     4261 nnnnnnnnnn nnnnnnnnnn nnnnnnnnnn nnnnnnnnnn nnnnnnnnnn nnnnnnnnnn
     4321 nnnnnnnnnn nnnnnnnnnn nnnnnnnnnn nnnnnnnnnn nnnnnnnnnn nnnnnnnnnn
     4381 nnnnnnnnnn nnnnnnnnnn nnnnnnnnnn nnnnnnnnnn nnnnnnnnnn nnnnnnnnnn
     4441 nnnnnnnnnn nnnnnnnnnn nnnnnnnnnn nnnnnnnnnn nnnnnnnnnn nnnnnnnnnn
     4501 nnnnnnnnnn nnnnnnnnnn nnnnnnnnnn nnnnnnnnnn nnnnnnnnnn nnnnnnnnnn
     4561 nnnnnnnnnn nnnnnnnnnn nnnnnnnnnn nnnnnnnnnn nnnnnnnnnn nnnnnnnnnn
     4621 nnnnnnnnnn nnnnnnnnnn nnnnnnnnnn nnnnnnnnnn nnnnnnnnnn nnnnnnnnnn
     4681 nnnnnnnnnn nnnnnnnnnn nnnnnnnnnn nnnnnnnnnn nnnnnnnnnn nnnnnnnnnn
     4741 nnnnnnnnnn nnnnnnnnnn nnnnnnnnnn nnnnnnnnnn nnnnnnnnnn nnnnnnnnnn
     4801 nnnnnnnnnn nnnnnnnnnn nnnnnnnnnn nnnnnnnnnn nnnnnnnnnn nnnnnnnnnn
     4861 nnnnnnnnnn nnnnnnnnnn nnnnnnnnnn nnnnnnnnnn nnnnnnnnnn nnnnnnnnnn
     4921 nnnnnnnnnn nnnnnnnnnn nnnnnnnnnn nnnnnnnnnn nnnnnnnnnn nnnnnnnnnn
     4981 nnnnnnnnnn nnnnnnnnnn nnnnnnnnnn nnnnnnnnnn nnnnnnnnnn nnnnnnnnnn
     5041 nnnnnnnnnn nnnnnnnnnn nnnnnnnnnn nnnnnnnnnn nnnnnnnnnn nnnnnnnnnn
     5101 nnnnnnnnnn nnnnnnnnnn nnnnnnnnnn nnnnnnnnnn nnnnnnnnnn nnnnnnnnnn
     5161 nnnnnnnnnn nnnnnnnnnn nnnnnnnnnn nnnnnnnnnn nnnnnnnnnn nnnnnnnnnn
     5221 nnnnnnnnnn nnnnnnnnnn accaaagcag agtgggaaga cgagcagagg gacgaagagg
     5281 agagcctgtg ggaccatggt ggcggcgcta gcactagaga agttcctata ctatttgaag
     5341 aataggaact tcttgcctta acccagaaat tatcactgtt attctttaga atggtgcaaa
     5401 gagaagttcc tatacctttt gaagaatagg aacttcgaag aattcgatat caagcttatc
     5461 gataatcaac ctctggatta caaaatttgt gaaagattga ctggtattct taactatgtt
     5521 gctcctttta cgctatgtgg atacgctgct ttaatgcctt tgtatcatgc tattgcttcc
     5581 cgtatggctt tcattttctc ctccttgtat aaatcctggt tgctgtctct ttatgaggag
     5641 ttgtggcccg ttgtcaggca acgtggcgtg gtgtgcactg tgtttgctga cgcaaccccc
     5701 actggttggg gcattgccac cacctgtcag ctcctttccg ggactttcgc tttccccctc
     5761 cctattgcca cggcggaact catcgccgcc tgccttgccc gctgctggac aggggctcgg
     5821 ctgttgggca ctgacaattc cgtggtgttg tcggggaaat catcgtcctt tccttggctg
     5881 ctcgcctgtg ttgccacctg gattctgcgc gggacgtcct tctgctacgt cccttcggcc
     5941 ctcaatccag cggaccttcc ttcccgcggc ctgctgccgg ctctgcggcc tcttccgcgt
     6001 cttcgccttc gccctcagac gagtcggatc tccctttggg ccgcctcccc gcatcgatac
     6061 cgtcgacccg ggcggccgct tcgagcagac atgataagat acattgatga gtttggacaa
     6121 accacaacta gaatgcagtg aaaaaaatgc tttatttgtg aaatttgtga tgctattgct
     6181 ttatttgtaa ccattataag ctgcaataaa caagttaaca acaacaattg cattcatttt
     6241 atgtttcagg ttcaggggga gatgtgggag gttttttaaa gcaagtaaaa cctctacaaa
     6301 tgtggtaaaa tcgataagga tcttcctaga gcatggctac gtagataagt agcatggcgg
     6361 gttaatcatt aactacaagg aacccctagt gatggagttg gccactccct ctctgcgcgc
     6421 tcgctcgctc actgaggccg ggcgaccaaa ggtcgcccga cgcccgggct ttgcccgggc
     6481 ggcctcagtg agcgagcgag cgcgcagctg cattaatgaa tcggccaacg cgcggggaga
     6541 ggcggtttgc gtattgggcg ct
//
