[The description below was written by a language model from this plasmid's Addgene catalogue record and the feature table of its GenBank file.]
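Description:
pAAV-CAG-fDIO-oG-WPRE-SV40pA is a 6,562 bp AAV transfer plasmid for mammalian expression, built on the pAAV-CAG-fDIO backbone. It is propagated in bacteria through a high-copy ColE1/pUC-type origin with ampicillin selection (beta-lactamase under its own promoter), and it also carries an f1 phage origin. Two AAV2 inverted terminal repeats flank the expression cassette; these define the DNA segment that is replicated and packaged into recombinant AAV particles when the plasmid is supplied with helper functions.

Between the ITRs, the CAG promoter (annotated here by its chicken beta-actin promoter portion and by primer sites in the chimeric/rabbit beta-globin intron) drives oG, the "optimized Glycoprotein". This is a chimeric glycoprotein recorded as relating to rabies virus SAD B19. The cassette is completed by a WPRE, which enhances post-transcriptional expression of the transcript, and an SV40 polyadenylation signal. The fDIO design makes expression Flp-dependent. In this type of arrangement the coding sequence sits in inverted orientation between pairs of incompatible Flp recognition sites, so a sense transcript is produced only after Flp recombinase flips and locks the insert. The feature table does not annotate the oG coding sequence or the recombinase sites. However, a Kozak consensus lies at the WPRE-proximal end of the unannotated region, which fits an inverted open reading frame. The short "Factor Xa site" annotated inside the WPRE is most likely an incidental sequence match.

The associated publication concerns improved monosynaptic neural circuit tracing with engineered rabies glycoproteins. In that context, the construct serves to supply glycoprotein in Flp-expressing starter cells, complementing glycoprotein-deleted rabies virus so that it can spread trans-synaptically.
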