Addgene plasmid #74291: pAAV-CAG-fDIO-oG-WPRE-SV40pA
Purpose: pAAV vector to express oG (optimized Glycoprotein) in a Flp-dependent manner
Depositing lab: Edward Callaway. Depositing organization: Salk Institute for Biological Studies. Publication: Improved Monosynaptic Neural Circuit Tracing Using Engineered Rabies Virus Glycoproteins. Kim EJ, Jacobs MW, Ito-Cole T, Callaway EM. Cell Rep. 2016 Apr 26;15(4):692-699. doi: 10.1016/j.celrep.2016.03.067. Epub 2016 Apr 14. PubMed 27149846.
Backbone
  Vector backbone: pAAV-CAG-fDIO
  Backbone manufacturer: K. Deisseroth lab (Stanford)
  Backbone size w/o insert (bp): 2879
  Vector type: Mammalian Expression, AAV
Growth in bacteria
  Bacterial resistance: Ampicillin, 100 μg/mL
  Growth temperature: 37°C
  Growth strain: NEB Stable
  Copy number: Unknown
Gene/Insert
  Gene/Insert name: oG (optimized Glycoprotein)
  Species: glycoprotein for rabies virus SAD B19
  Mutation: chimeric glycoprotein
  Promoter: CAG
  Cloning method: Restriction Enzyme; 5′ cloning site unknown (unknown if destroyed); 3′ cloning site unknown (unknown if destroyed)
  Sequencing primers: 5′ pCAG-F GCAACGTGCTGGTTATTGTG; 3′ WPRE-R
Terms and licenses: Academic/Nonprofit Terms; Industry Terms: Not Available to Industry
How to cite: pAAV-CAG-fDIO-oG-WPRE-SV40pA was a gift from Edward Callaway (Addgene plasmid # 74291 ; http://n2t.net/addgene:74291 ; RRID:Addgene_74291)
