>Addgene plasmid #74291 | pAAV-CAG-fDIO-oG-WPRE-SV40pA | addgene partial sequence | sequence record 141215 | pCAG-F 5'-GCAACGTGCTGGTTATTGTG-3'
TGGATCCTCCGAAGTTCCTATTCTTCAAATAGTATAGGAACTTCGCAGAATGGTAGCTGGATTGTAGCTG
CTATTAGCAATATGAAACCTCTTAGAAGTTCCTATTCTTCAAAAGGTATAGGAACTTCGGCGCGCCTTAG
AGCCGTGTCTCGCCCCCAGATTTATGACTTTCCCAACTGCTGATGATTTTACCGCTCTGGGGTGTGACAG
ACACTTCTCTACCGGTCCCCCTCAGATTGTGCTGAGTTGGCTCGGAGCGGTTCACTCGTCGCCAGCAGGT
CATCAGGAAAATGATCAGCATGAGAGCAGTCAGTGCTCCAGCGGAGAGCAGCACGTACTTGCCCCAATTA
GGCAGTCCGAGATCGACGCCACTGATCCGTTCGTGCACGTCGGGCAGGTGGACCTCCACAAAATCTTCGG
CCTCGTCGCCGTTTTTGAACACTGTGCTTGGGTCTGC
[229 nt withheld, positions 458-686]
