>Addgene plasmid #74291 | pAAV-CAG-fDIO-oG-WPRE-SV40pA | addgene partial sequence | sequence record 141217 | WPRE-R 5'-CATAGCGTAAAAGGAGCAACA-3'
AATTTTGTAATCCAGAGGTTGATTATCGATAAGCTTGATATCGAATTCTTCGAAGTTCCTATTCTTCAAA
AGGTATAGGAACTTCTCTTTGCACCATTCTAAAGAATAACAGTGATAATTTCTGGGTTAAGGCAAGAAGT
TCCTATTCTTCAAATAGTATAGGAACTTCTCTAGTGCTAGCGCCGCCACCATGGTCCCACAGGCTCTCCT
CTTCGTCCCTCTGCTCGTCTTCCCACTCTGCTTTGGT
[564 nt withheld, positions 248-811]
CTGCGACATCTTCACCAACAGCAGGG
